Addgene plasmid #230804: AiP20168 - pAAV-AiE2575m-minBG-iCre-WPRE3-BGHpA
Purpose: AiE2575m is an enhancer sequence, designed to drive AAV-mediated transgene expression in specific populations of brain cells
Depositing lab: Allen Institute for Brain Science & Bosiljka Tasic. Depositing organization: Allen Institute. Publication: A suite of enhancer AAVs and transgenic mouse lines for genetic access to cortical cell types. Ben-Simon Y, Hooper M, Narayan S, Daigle TL, Dwivedi D, Way SW, Oster A, Stafford DA, Mich JK, Taormina MJ, Martinez RA, Opitz-Araya X, Roth JR, Alexander JR, Allen S, Amster A, Arbuckle J, Ayala A, Baker PM, Bakken TE, Barcelli T, Barta S, Bendrick J, Bertagnolli D, Bielstein C, Bishwakarma P, Bowlus J, Boyer G, Brouner K, Casian B, Casper T, Chakka AB, Chakrabarty R, Chance RK, Chavan S, Clark M, Colbert K, Collman F, Daniel S, Departee M, DiValentin P, Donadio N, Dotson N, Egdorf T, Fliss T, Gabitto M, Garcia J, Gary A, Gasperini M, Gloe J, Goldy J, Gore BB, Graybuck L, Greisman N, Haeseleer F, Halterman C, Haradon Z, Hastings SD, Helback O, Ho W, Hockemeyer D, Huang C, Huff S, Hunker A, Johansen N, Jones D, Juneau Z, Kalmbach B, Kannan M, Khem S, Kussick E, Kutsal R, Larsen R, Lee C, Lee AY, Leibly M, Lenz GH, Li S, Liang E, Lusk N, Madigan Z, Malloy J, Malone J, McCue R, Melchor J, Mollenkopf T, Moosman S, Morin E, Newman D, Ng L, Ngo K, Omstead V, Otto S, Oyama A, Pena N, Pham T, Phillips E, Pom CA, Potekhina L, Ransford S, Ray PL, Rette D, Reynoldson C, Rimorin C, Rocha D, Ruiz A, Sanchez REA, Sawyer L, Sedeno-Cortes A, Sevigny JP, Shapovalova N, Shepard N, Shulga L, Sigler AR, Siverts L, Soliman S, Somasundaram S, Staats B, Stewart K, Szelenyi E, Tieu M, Trader C, Tran A, van Velthoven CTJ, Walker M, Wang Y, Weed N, Wirthlin M, Wood T, Wynalda B, Yao Z, Zhou T, Ariza J, Dee N, Reding M, Ronellenfitch K, Mufti S, Sunkin SM, Smith KA, Esposito L, Waters J, Thyagarajan B, Yao S, Lein ES, Zeng H, Levi BP, Ngai J, Ting JT, Tasic B. Cell. 2025 May 16:S0092-8674(25)00513-6. doi: 10.1016/j.cell.2025.05.002. PubMed 40403729.
Backbone
  Vector backbone: pAAV2
  Vector type: AAV
Growth in bacteria
  Bacterial resistance: Ampicillin, 100 μg/mL
  Growth temperature: 37°C
  Growth strain: NEB Stable
  Copy number: High Copy
Gene/Insert
  Gene/Insert name: iCre
  Species: Synthetic
  Promoter: minBG
  Cloning method: Restriction Enzyme; 5′ cloning site BamHI (unknown if destroyed); 3′ cloning site EcoRI (unknown if destroyed)
Terms and licenses: Academic/Nonprofit Terms; Industry Terms: Not Available to Industry
How to cite: AiP20168 - pAAV-AiE2575m-minBG-iCre-WPRE3-BGHpA was a gift from Allen Institute for Brain Science & Bosiljka Tasic (Addgene plasmid # 230804 ; http://n2t.net/addgene:230804 ; RRID:Addgene_230804)
