[The description below was written by a language model from this plasmid's Addgene catalogue record and pLannotate feature annotations shown in this document.]
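Description:
AiP20168 - pAAV-AiE2575m-minBG-iCre-WPRE3-BGHpA is an AAV transfer plasmid built on a pAAV2 backbone, intended for packaging a recombinant AAV genome that expresses Cre recombinase in selected brain cell populations. In bacteria it is maintained as a high-copy plasmid through a ColE1/pUC-type origin and selected with ampicillin via the β-lactamase gene and its own promoter. An f1 phage origin and short remnants of pBR322 bom and rop sequences are also present in the backbone. The annotated 5,047 nt sequence shows one full AAV2 inverted terminal repeat downstream of the cassette. The upstream repeat is detected only as two short fragments, which may reflect the difficulty of sequencing or annotating ITRs rather than a true truncation. The ITRs are the cis elements required for replication and encapsidation of the intervening DNA.

The payload, as given by the name and catalogue fields, consists of the AiE2575m enhancer placed ahead of a minimal beta-globin promoter (minBG), which has little activity alone and so leaves expression dependent on the enhancer. Neither of these two elements was picked up by the automated annotation, but they would occupy the unannotated region between the left ITR and the coding sequence. They drive iCre, a synthetic codon-improved version of bacteriophage P1 Cre, which catalyses recombination between loxP sites. The transcript is followed by WPRE3, a shortened woodchuck hepatitis virus posttranscriptional element (annotated as two WPRE fragments) that boosts expression while saving packaging space, and a bovine growth hormone polyadenylation signal. The record does not state which cell population AiE2575m targets. The construct belongs to a collection of enhancer AAVs for genetic access to cortical cell types, where Cre delivery would typically be combined with loxP-dependent reporter or effector alleles or viruses.
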