Features (pLannotate 1.2.2; 14 found; start..end, strand, type, name):
    265..1290    +  CDS            cre: RECR_BPP1 - Experimental evidence at protein level: Swiss-Prot protein existence level 1. Catalyzes site-specific recombination between two 34-base- pair LOXP sites. Its role is to maintain the phage genome as a monomeric unit-copy plasmid in the lysogenic state. From Escherichia phage P1 (Bacteriophage P1).
   1308..1465    +  misc_feature   WPRE (fragment): woodchuck hepatitis virus posttranscriptional regulatory element
   1471..1551    +  misc_feature   WPRE (fragment): woodchuck hepatitis virus posttranscriptional regulatory element
   1568..1679    +  polyA_signal   bGH poly(A) signal: bovine growth hormone polyadenylation signal
   1797..1937    +  repeat_region  AAV2 ITR: inverted terminal repeat of adeno-associated virus serotype 2 inverted
   1942..1993    -  misc_feature   bom (fragment): basis of mobility region from pBR322
   2012..2467    +  rep_origin     f1 ori (sequence partly withheld): f1 bacteriophage origin of replication; arrow indicates direction of (+) strand synthesis
   2468..2517    -  misc_feature   bom (fragment): basis of mobility region from pBR322
   2619..2654    -  CDS            rop (fragment): Rop protein, which maintains plasmids at low copy number; rop
   2749..2853    +  promoter       AmpR promoter: bla
   2854..3714    +  CDS            AmpR: β-lactamase; bla; confers resistance to ampicillin, carbenicillin, and related antibiotics
   3885..4473    +  rep_origin     ori: high-copy-number ColE1/pMB1/pBR322/pUC origin of replication
   4546..4573    +  repeat_region  AAV2 ITR (fragment): inverted terminal repeat of adeno-associated virus serotype 2 inverted
   4602..4629    +  repeat_region  AAV2 ITR (fragment): inverted terminal repeat of adeno-associated virus serotype 2 inverted
>Addgene plasmid #230804 | AiP20168 - pAAV-AiE2575m-minBG-iCre-WPRE3-BGHpA | addgene full sequence | sequence record 466374 | Addgene NGS Result
GCTATGGCACACACAGCGAGCTGAGCGAGGAAATCCTGCGAAGCAGGGAAACTGAGAGCATAAGGCCCGG
AGTTGAAAATCAAGAAGGAAAGCCAAGAGTTTGAGGGAAATGCAGAGGCAGGGTTATGTGAGGAGAACAT
GCCAGTGTCCTGTCTCTTTAGCCCCGGAGCTCGGGCTGGGCATAAAAGTCAGGGCAGAGCCATCTATTGC
TTACATTTGCTTCTGGGATCCGCCACCATGGTGCCCAAGAAGAAGAGGAAAGTCTCCAACCTGCTGACTG
TGCACCAAAACCTGCCTGCCCTCCCTGTGGATGCCACCTCTGATGAAGTCAGGAAGAACCTGATGGACAT
GTTCAGGGACAGGCAGGCCTTCTCTGAACACACCTGGAAGATGCTCCTGTCTGTGTGCAGATCCTGGGCT
GCCTGGTGCAAGCTGAACAACAGGAAATGGTTCCCTGCTGAACCTGAGGATGTGAGGGACTACCTCCTGT
ACCTGCAAGCCAGAGGCCTGGCTGTGAAGACCATCCAACAGCACCTGGGCCAGCTCAACATGCTGCACAG
GAGATCTGGCCTGCCTCGCCCTTCTGACTCCAATGCTGTGTCCCTGGTGATGAGGAGAATCAGAAAGGAG
AATGTGGATGCTGGGGAGAGAGCCAAGCAGGCCCTGGCCTTTGAACGCACTGACTTTGACCAAGTCAGAT
CCCTGATGGAGAACTCTGACAGATGCCAGGACATCAGGAACCTGGCCTTCCTGGGCATTGCCTACAACAC
CCTGCTGCGCATTGCCGAAATTGCCAGAATCAGAGTGAAGGACATCTCCCGCACCGATGGTGGGAGAATG
CTGATCCACATTGGCAGGACCAAGACCCTGGTGTCCACAGCTGGTGTGGAGAAGGCCCTGTCCCTGGGGG
TTACCAAGCTGGTGGAGAGATGGATCTCTGTGTCTGGTGTGGCTGATGACCCCAACAACTACCTGTTCTG
CCGGGTCAGAAAGAATGGTGTGGCTGCCCCTTCTGCCACCTCCCAACTGTCCACCCGGGCCCTGGAAGGG
ATCTTTGAGGCCACCCACCGCCTGATCTATGGTGCCAAGGATGACTCTGGGCAGAGATACCTGGCCTGGT
CTGGCCACTCTGCCAGAGTGGGTGCTGCCAGGGACATGGCCAGGGCTGGTGTGTCCATCCCTGAAATCAT
GCAGGCTGGTGGCTGGACCAATGTGAACATTGTGATGAACTACATCAGAAACCTGGACTCTGAGACTGGG
GCCATGGTGAGGCTGCTCGAGGATGGGGACTAAGAATTCGATATCATAATCAACCTCTGGATTACAAAAT
TTGTGAAAGATTGACTGGTATTCTTAACTATGTTGCTCCTTTTACGCTATGTGGATACGCTGCTTTAATG
CCTTTGTATCATGCTATTGCTTCCCGTATGGCTTTCATTTTCTCCTCCTTGTATAAATCCTGGTTAGTTC
TTGCCACGGCGGAACTCATCGCCGCCTGCCTTGCCCGCTGCTGGACAGGGGCTCGGCTGTTGGGCACTGA
CAATTCCGTGGCTCGAGAGATCTTCGACTGTGCCTTCTAGTTGCCAGCCATCTGTTGTTTGCCCCTCCCC
CGTGCCTTCCTTGACCCTGGAAGGTGCCACTCCCACTGTCCTTTCCTAATAAAATGAGGAAATTGCATCG
CATTGTCTGAGTAGGTGTCATTCTATTCTGGGGGGTGGGGTGGGGCAGGACAGCAAGGGGGAGGATTGGG
AAGACAATAGCAGGCATGAGATCTCACGTGCGGACCGAGCGGCCGCAGGAACCCCTAGTGATGGAGTTGG
CCACTCCCTCTCTGCGCGCTCGCTCGCTCACTGAGGCCGGGCGACCAAAGGTCGCCCGACGCCCGGGCTT
TGCCCGGGCGGCCTCAGTGAGCGAGCGAGCGCGCAGCTGCCTGCAGGGGCGCCTGATGCGGTATTTTCTC
CTTACGCATCTGTGCGGTATTTCACACCGCATA
[95 nt withheld, positions 1994-2088]
T
[46 nt withheld, positions 2090-2135]
C
[141 nt withheld, positions 2137-2277]
CCTTTGACGTTGGAGTCCACGTTCTTT
[37 nt withheld, positions 2305-2341]
ACTCTATCTCGGGCTATTCTTTTGATTTATAAGGGATTTTGCCGATTTCGGTCTATTGGTTAAAAAATGA
GCTGATTTAACAAAAATTTAACGCGAATTTTAACAAAATATTAACGTTTACAATTTTATGGTGCACTCTC
AGTACAATCTGCTCTGATGCCGCATAGTTAAGCCAGCCCCGACACCCGCCAACACCCGCTGACGCGCCCT
GACGGGCTTGTCTGCTCCCGGCATCCGCTTACAGACAAGCTGTGACCGTCTCCGGGAGCTGCATGTGTCA
GAGGTTTTCACCGTCATCACCGAAACGCGCGAGACGAAAGGGCCTCGTGATACGCCTATTTTTATAGGTT
AATGTCATGATAATAATGGTTTCTTAGACGTCAGGTGGCACTTTTCGGGGAAATGTGCGCGGAACCCCTA
TTTGTTTATTTTTCTAAATACATTCAAATATGTATCCGCTCATGAGACAATAACCCTGATAAATGCTTCA
ATAATATTGAAAAAGGAAGAGTATGAGTATTCAACATTTCCGTGTCGCCCTTATTCCCTTTTTTGCGGCA
TTTTGCCTTCCTGTTTTTGCTCACCCAGAAACGCTGGTGAAAGTAAAAGATGCTGAAGATCAGTTGGGTG
CACGAGTGGGTTACATCGAACTGGATCTCAACAGCGGTAAGATCCTTGAGAGTTTTCGCCCCGAAGAACG
TTTTCCAATGATGAGCACTTTTAAAGTTCTGCTATGTGGCGCGGTATTATCCCGTATTGACGCCGGGCAA
GAGCAACTCGGTCGCCGCATACACTATTCTCAGAATGACTTGGTTGAGTACTCACCAGTCACAGAAAAGC
ATCTTACGGATGGCATGACAGTAAGAGAATTATGCAGTGCTGCCATAACCATGAGTGATAACACTGCGGC
CAACTTACTTCTGACAACGATCGGAGGACCGAAGGAGCTAACCGCTTTTTTGCACAACATGGGGGATCAT
GTAACTCGCCTTGATCGTTGGGAACCGGAGCTGAATGAAGCCATACCAAACGACGAGCGTGACACCACGA
TGCCTGTAGCAATGGCAACAACGTTGCGCAAACTATTAACTGGCGAACTACTTACTCTAGCTTCCCGGCA
ACAATTAATAGACTGGATGGAGGCGGATAAAGTTGCAGGACCACTTCTGCGCTCGGCCCTTCCGGCTGGC
TGGTTTATTGCTGATAAATCTGGAGCCGGTGAGCGTGGGTCTCGCGGTATCATTGCAGCACTGGGGCCAG
ATGGTAAGCCCTCCCGTATCGTAGTTATCTACACGACGGGGAGTCAGGCAACTATGGATGAACGAAATAG
ACAGATCGCTGAGATAGGTGCCTCACTGATTAAGCATTGGTAACTGTCAGACCAAGTTTACTCATATATA
CTTTAGATTGATTTAAAACTTCATTTTTAATTTAAAAGGATCTAGGTGAAGATCCTTTTTGATAATCTCA
TGACCAAAATCCCTTAACGTGAGTTTTCGTTCCACTGAGCGTCAGACCCCGTAGAAAAGATCAAAGGATC
TTCTTGAGATCCTTTTTTTCTGCGCGTAATCTGCTGCTTGCAAACAAAAAAACCACCGCTACCAGCGGTG
GTTTGTTTGCCGGATCAAGAGCTACCAACTCTTTTTCCGAAGGTAACTGGCTTCAGCAGAGCGCAGATAC
CAAATACTGTTCTTCTAGTGTAGCCGTAGTTAGGCCACCACTTCAAGAACTCTGTAGCACCGCCTACATA
CCTCGCTCTGCTAATCCTGTTACCAGTGGCTGCTGCCAGTGGCGATAAGTCGTGTCTTACCGGGTTGGAC
TCAAGACGATAGTTACCGGATAAGGCGCAGCGGTCGGGCTGAACGGGGGGTTCGTGCACACAGCCCAGCT
TGGAGCGAACGACCTACACCGAACTGAGATACCTACAGCGTGAGCTATGAGAAAGCGCCACGCTTCCCGA
AGGGAGAAAGGCGGACAGGTATCCGGTAAGCGGCAGGGTCGGAACAGGAGAGCGCACGAGGGAGCTTCCA
GGGGGAAACGCCTGGTATCTTTATAGTCCTGTCGGGTTTCGCCACCTCTGACTTGAGCGTCGATTTTTGT
GATGCTCGTCAGGGGGGCGGAGCCTATGGAAAAACGCCAGCAACGCGGCCTTTTTACGGTTCCTGGCCTT
TTGCTGGCCTTTTGCTCACATGTCCTGCAGGCAGCTGCGCGCTCGCTCGCTCACTGAGGCCGCCCGGGCG
TCGGGCGACCTTTGGTCGCCCGGCCTCAGTGAGCGAGCGAGCGCGCAGAGAGGGAGTGGCCAACTCCATC
ACTAGGGGTTCCTGCGGCCGCATTACTGCAGTCACACCGAAGGGAAGATTCAACGAGAATGGGAAATTAT
GAGAAATGCCCACACTTCCTATTTCCTATATCTATTTTAGTTGGTGGCAATTACAATTTACTACGCAACA
CTCAAAATATAAACGGCACTATGTGAAAGGATATAACAGTGACAGATTTGCAGCCTCAAAGCGTGACTTC
AAAATATTGGTGCCGAAAAGGTTTCCTGTTCCGGAAGGCAGTTGAGACTACAAAGCCCACGCAGGTGAAG
GCGCTGGCAGGAGCGAGTGCTCTGCGTACCCTGGATGTTGAGCAAAGCTGTGCAGGGTAGATGGGAGGCG
CCGCCCGGCCCCATATGGAGCCGACCTTCCGTGCCAATCGCACTAT
